Addgene plasmid #193996: pcDNA3.1 (+) -myc-OGA(GS-544)C181
Purpose: plasmid encoding myc-tagged OGA(GS-544)C181
Depositing lab: Christina Woo. Depositing organization: Harvard University. Publication: Small Molecule-Activated O-GlcNAcase for Spatiotemporal Removal of O-GlcNAc in Live Cells. Ge Y, Lu H, Yang B, Woo CM. ACS Chem Biol. 2023 Jan 4. doi: 10.1021/acschembio.2c00894. PubMed 36598936.
Backbone
  Vector backbone: pcDNA3.1
  Backbone size w/o insert (bp): 5300
  Total vector size (bp): 8367
  Vector type: Mammalian Expression
Growth in bacteria
  Bacterial resistance: Ampicillin, 100 μg/mL
  Growth temperature: 37°C
  Growth strain: DH5alpha
  Copy number: Unknown
Gene/Insert
  Gene/Insert name: myc-OGA(GS-544)C181
  Species: H. sapiens (human)
  Tag / fusion protein: myc (N terminal on insert)
Terms and licenses: Academic/Nonprofit Terms; Industry Terms: Not Available to Industry
How to cite: pcDNA3.1 (+) -myc-OGA(GS-544)C181 was a gift from Christina Woo (Addgene plasmid # 193996 ; http://n2t.net/addgene:193996 ; RRID:Addgene_193996)
