[The description below was written by a language model from this plasmid's Addgene catalogue record and pLannotate feature annotations shown in this document.]
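Description:
pcDNA3.1 (+) -myc-OGA(GS-544)C181 is a mammalian expression plasmid built on the pcDNA3.1 backbone and encoding an engineered form of human O-GlcNAcase (OGA), the enzyme that removes O-GlcNAc from modified proteins. The catalogue gives a total size of about 8.4 kb, which agrees closely with the sequenced record. In bacteria it is maintained through a high-copy ColE1/pUC-type origin and selected with ampicillin via the β-lactamase gene and its own promoter. An f1 origin is also present. It permits single-stranded DNA production, as is standard for this backbone.

The OGA coding region is annotated as a roughly 3 kb open reading frame matching human OGA and carries an N-terminal myc epitope tag according to the catalogue, although the tag is not annotated separately in the feature table. It sits downstream of the CMV immediate-early enhancer and promoter and is terminated by the bovine growth hormone polyadenylation signal. A T7 promoter between the CMV promoter and the insert allows in vitro transcription or sequencing from that side. A separate SV40 early promoter drives the neomycin phosphotransferase gene, followed by an SV40 poly(A) signal, so transfected mammalian cells can be selected with G418. The short HIV-1 LTR, ble, lacI and bom fragments in the annotation appear to be partial matches or backbone remnants rather than functional elements.

The record does not explain the "(GS-544)C181" designation, so the exact modification to OGA is not stated. The associated publication concerns small-molecule-activated O-GlcNAcase for spatiotemporal removal of O-GlcNAc in live cells, which suggests that this construct expresses one such engineered variant or a related control.
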