Features (pLannotate 1.2.2; 20 found; start..end, strand, type, name):
    149..528     +  enhancer       CMV enhancer: human cytomegalovirus immediate early enhancer
    529..732     +  promoter       CMV promoter: human cytomegalovirus (CMV) immediate early promoter
    728..761     +  LTR            5' LTR (truncated) (fragment): truncated 5' long terminal repeat (LTR) from HIV-1
    777..795     +  promoter       T7 promoter: promoter for bacteriophage T7 RNA polymerase
    872..3841    +  CDS            OGA: OGA_HUMAN - Also known as HEXC, KIAA0679, MEA5, MGEA5. Experimental evidence at protein level: Swiss-Prot protein existence level 1. [Isoform 3]: Cleaves GlcNAc but not GalNAc from O- glycosylated proteins. Can use p-nitrophenyl-beta-GlcNAc as substrate but not p-nitrophenyl-beta-GalNAc or p-nitrophenyl-alpha-GlcNAc (in vitro), but has about six times lower specific activity than isoform 1. From Homo sapiens (Human).
   3883..4107    +  polyA_signal   bGH poly(A) signal: bovine growth hormone polyadenylation signal
   4111..4132    +  promoter       SV40 promoter (fragment): SV40 enhancer and early promoter
   4153..4581    +  rep_origin     f1 ori (sequence partly withheld): f1 bacteriophage origin of replication; arrow indicates direction of (+) strand synthesis
   4595..4924    +  promoter       SV40 promoter: SV40 enhancer and early promoter
   4991..5782    +  CDS            neo: KKA2_KLEPN - Also known as kan, nptII. Experimental evidence at protein level: Swiss-Prot protein existence level 1. Resistance to kanamycin, neomycin, paromomycin, ribostamycin, butirosin and gentamicin B. From Klebsiella pneumoniae.
   5806..5964    +  CDS            ble (fragment): BLE_KLEPN - Experimental evidence at protein level: Swiss-Prot protein existence level 1. Binding protein with a strong affinity to the bleomycin family of antibiotics. Binds to CL990; an antimitotic-antibiotic compound. From Klebsiella pneumoniae.
   5959..6080    +  polyA_signal   SV40 poly(A) signal: SV40 polyadenylation signal
   6153..6169    -  protein_bind   lac operator: The lac repressor binds to the lac operator to inhibit transcription in E. coli. This inhibition can be relieved by adding lactose or isopropyl-β-D-thiogalactopyranoside (IPTG). lac repressor encoded by lacI
   6177..6207    -  promoter       lac promoter: promoter for the E. coli lac operon
   6222..6243    -  protein_bind   CAP binding site: CAP binding activates transcription in the presence of cAMP. E. coli catabolite activator protein
   6256..6348    -  CDS            lacI (fragment): lac repressor; lacI; The lac repressor binds to the lac operator to inhibit transcription in E. coli. This inhibition can be relieved by adding lactose or isopropyl-β-D-thiogalactopyranoside (IPTG).
   6531..7119    -  rep_origin     ori: high-copy-number ColE1/pMB1/pBR322/pUC origin of replication
   7290..8150    -  CDS            AmpR: β-lactamase; bla; confers resistance to ampicillin, carbenicillin, and related antibiotics
   8151..8255    -  promoter       AmpR promoter: bla
   8314..8366    -  misc_feature   bom (fragment): basis of mobility region from pBR322
>Addgene plasmid #193996 | pcDNA3.1 (+) -myc-OGA(GS-544)C181 | addgene full sequence | sequence record 380018 | Addgene NGS Result
CCTGCTTGTGTGTTGGAGGTCGCTGAGTAGTGCGCGAGCAAAATTTAAGCTACAACAAGGCAAGGCTTGA
CCGACAATTGCATGAAGAATCTGCTTAGGGTTAGGCGTTTTGCGCTGCTTCGCGATGTACGGGCCAGATA
TACGCGTTGACATTGATTATTGACTAGTTATTAATAGTAATCAATTACGGGGTCATTAGTTCATAGCCCA
TATATGGAGTTCCGCGTTACATAACTTACGGTAAATGGCCCGCCTGGCTGACCGCCCAACGACCCCCGCC
CATTGACGTCAATAATGACGTATGTTCCCATAGTAACGCCAATAGGGACTTTCCATTGACGTCAATGGGT
GGAGTATTTACGGTAAACTGCCCACTTGGCAGTACATCAAGTGTATCATATGCCAAGTACGCCCCCTATT
GACGTCAATGACGGTAAATGGCCCGCCTGGCATTATGCCCAGTACATGACCTTATGGGACTTTCCTACTT
GGCAGTACATCTACGTATTAGTCATCGCTATTACCATGGTGATGCGGTTTTGGCAGTACATCAATGGGCG
TGGATAGCGGTTTGACTCACGGGGATTTCCAAGTCTCCACCCCATTGACGTCAATGGGAGTTTGTTTTGG
CACCAAAATCAACGGGACTTTCCAAAATGTCGTAACAACTCCGCCCCATTGACGCAAATGGGCGGTAGGC
GTGTACGGTGGGAGGTCTATATAAGCAGAGCTCTCTGGCTAACTAGAGAACCCACTGCTTACTGGCTTAT
CGAAATTAATACGACTCACTATAGGGAGACCCAAGCTGGCGAGCGTTTAAGCTTGAGCAATGGAGCAGAA
GCTGATCAGCGAGGAGGATCTGGCGATCGCAATGGTGCAGAAGGAGAGTCAAGCGACGTTGGAGGAGCGG
GAGAGCGAGCTCAGCTCCAACCCTGCCGCCTCTGCGGGGGCATCGCTGGAGCCGCCGGCAGCTCCGGCAC
CCGGAGAAGACAACCCCGCCGGGGCTGGGGGAGCGGCGGTGGCCGGGGCCGCAGGAGGGGCTCGGCGGTT
CCTCTGCGGTGTGGTGGAAGGATTTTATGGAAGACCTTGGGTTATGGAACAGAGAAAAGAACTCTTTAGA
AGGCTCCAGAAATGGGAATTAAATACATACTTGTATGCCCCAAAAGATGACTACAAACATAGGATGTTTT
GGCGAGAGATGTATTCAGTGGAGGAAGCTGAGCAACTTATGACTCTCATCTCTGCTGCACGAGAATATGA
GATAGAGTTCATCTATGCGATCTCACCTGGATTGGATATCACTTTTTCTAACCCCAAGGAAGTATCCACA
TTGAAACGTAAATTGGACCAGGTTTCTCAGTTTGGGTGCAGATCATTTGCTTTGCTTTTTGATGATATAG
ACCATAATATGTGCCTTGCCGAGGGTACCCGAATCTTCGATCCGGTCACTGGTACAACGCATCGCATCGA
GGATGTTGTCGATGGGCGCAAGCCTATTCATGTCGTGGCTGCTGCCAAGGACGGAACGCTGCTCGCGCGG
CCCGTGGTGTCCTGGTTCGACCAGGGAACGCGGGATGTGATCGGGTTGCGGATCGCCGGTGGCGCCATCG
TGTGGGCGACACCCGATCACAAGGTGCTGACAGAGTACGGCTGGCGTGCCGCCGGGGAACTCCGCAAGGG
AGACAGGGTGGCCGGACCGGGTGGTTCTGGTAACAGCCTGGCCTTGTCCCTGACGGCCGACCAGATGGTC
AGTGCCTTGTTGGATGCTGAGCCCCCCATACTCTATTCCGAGTATGATCCTACCAGTCCCTTCAGTGAAG
CTTCGATGATGGGCTTACTGACCAACCTGGCAGACAGGGAGCTGGTTCACATGATCAACTGGGCGAAGAG
GGTGCCAGGCTTTGTGGATTTGACCCTCCATGATCAGGCCCACCTTCTAGAACGTGCCTGGCTAGAGATC
CTGATGATTGGTCTCGTCTGGCGCTCCATGGAGCACCCAGGGAAGCTACTGTTTGCTCCTAACTTGCTCT
TGGACAGGAACCAGGGAAAATGTGTAGAGGGCATGGTGGAGATCTTCGACATGCTGCTGGCTACATCATC
TCGGTTCCGCATGATGAATCTGCAGGGAGAGGAGTTTGTGTGCCTCAAATCTATTATTTTGCTTAATTCT
GGAGTGTACACATTTCTGTCCAGCACCCTGAAGTCTCTGGAAGAGAAGGACCATATCCACCGAGCCCTGG
ACAAGATCACGGACACTTTGATCCACCTGATGGCCAAGGCAGGCCTGACCCTGCAGCAGCAGCACCAGCG
GCTGGCCCAGCTCCTCCTCATCCTCTCCCACATCAGGCACATGAGTAACAAAGGAATGGAGCATCTGTAC
AGCATGAAGTACAAGAACGTGGTGCCCCTCTATGACCTGCTGCTGGAGATGCTGGACGCCCACCGCCTAC
ATGCGGGTGGTTCTGGTGCTAGCCGCGTGCAGGCGTTCGCGGATGCCCTGGATGACAAATTCCTGCACGA
CATGCTGGCGGAAGGACTCCGCTATTCCGTGATCCGAGAAGTGCTGCCAACGCGGCGGGCACGAACGTTC
GACCTCGAGGTCGAGGAACTGCACACCCTCGTCGCCGAAGGGGTTGTCGTGCACAACTGCGCAGCAGACA
AAGAGGTATTCAGTTCTTTTGCTCATGCCCAAGTCTCCATCACAAATGAAATCTATCAGTACCTAGGAGA
GCCAGAAACTTTCCTCTTCTGTCCCACAGAATACTGTGGCACTTTCTGTTATCCAAATGTGTCTCAGTCT
CCATATTTAAGGACTGTGGGTGAAAAGCTTCTACCTGGAATTGAAGTGCTTTGGACAGGTCCCAAAGTTG
TTTCTAAAGAAATTCCAGTAGAGTCCATCGAAGAGGTTTCTAAGATTATTAAGAGAGCTCCAGTAATCTG
GGATAACATTCATGCTAATGATTATGATCAGAAGAGACTGTTTCTGGGCCCGTACAAAGGAAGATCCACA
GAACTCATCCCACGGTTAAAAGGAGTCCTCACTAATCCAAATTGTGAATTTGAAGCCAACTACGTTGCTA
TCCACACCCTTGCCACCTGGTACAAATCAAACATGAATGGAGTGAGAAAAGATGTAGTGATGACTGACAG
TGAAGATAGTACTGTGTCCATCCAGATAAAATTAGAAAATGAAGGCAGTGATGAAGATATTGAAACTGAT
GTACTCTATAGTCCACAGATGGCTCTAAAGCTAGCATTAACAGAATGGTTGCAAGAGTTTGGTGTGCCTC
ATCAATACAGCAGTAGGGGAAGCGGCTCCGGAAGTGGATCTGGAAGTGGATCCGGAAGCGGAGAAAAGCC
TTTGTACACTGCGGAACCAGTGACCCTGGAGGATTTGCAGTTACTTGCTGATCTATTCTACCTTCCTTAC
GAGCATGGACCCAAAGGAGCACAGATGTTACGGGAATTTCAATGGCTTCGAGCAAATAGTAGTGTTGTCA
GTGTCAATTGCAAAGGAAAAGACTCTGAAAAAATTGAAGAATGGCGGTCACGAGCAGCCAAGTTTGAAGA
GATGTGTGGACTAGTGATGGGAATGTTCACTCGGCTCTCCAATTGTGCCAACAGGACAATTCTTTATGAC
ATGTACTCCTATGTTTGGGATATCAAGAGTATAATGTCTATGGTGAAGTCTTTTGTACAGTGGTTAGGGT
GTCGTAGTCATTCTTCAGCACAATTCTTAATTGGAGACCAAGAACCCTGGGCCTTTAGAGGTGGTCTAGC
AGGAGAGTTCCAGCGTTTGCTGCCAATTGATGGGGCAAATGATCTCTTTTTTCAGCCACCTTAAGTCTAG
AGGGCCCGTTTAAACCCGCTGATCAGCCTCGACTGTGCCTTCTAGTTGCCAGCCATCTGTTGTTTGCCCC
TCCCCCGTGCCTTCCTTGACCCTGGAAGGTGCCACTCCCACTGTCCTTTCCTAATAAAATGAGGAAATTG
CATCGCATTGTCTGAGTAGGTGTCATTCTATTCTGGGGGGTGGGGTGGGGCAGGACAGCAAGGGGGAGGA
TTGGGAAGACAATAGCAGGCATGCTGGGGATGCGGTGGGCTCTATGGCTTCTGAGGCGGAAAGAACCAGC
TGGGGCTCTAGGGGGTATCCCC
[124 nt withheld, positions 4153-4276]
C
[91 nt withheld, positions 4278-4368]
A
[49 nt withheld, positions 4370-4418]
CCTTTGACGTTGGAGTCCACGTTCTTT
[37 nt withheld, positions 4446-4482]
ACCCTATCTCGGTCTATTCTTTTGATTTATAAGGGATTTTGCCGATTTCGGCCTATTGGTTAAAAAATGA
GCTGATTTAACAAAAATTTAACGCGAATTAATTCTGTGGAATGTGTGTCAGTTAGGGTGTGGAAAGTCCC
CAGGCTCCCCAGCAGGCAGAAGTATGCAAAGCATGCATCTCAATTAGTCAGCAACCAGGTGTGGAAAGTC
CCCAGGCTCCCCAGCAGGCAGAAGTATGCAAAGCATGCATCTCAATTAGTCAGCAACCATAGTCCCGCCC
CTAACTCCGCCCATCCCGCCCCTAACTCCGCCCAGTTCCGCCCATTCTCCGCCCCATGGCTGACTAATTT
TTTTTATTTATGCAGAGGCCGAGGCCGCCTCTGCCTCTGAGCTATTCCAGAAGTAGTGAGGAGGCTTTTT
TGGAGGCCTAGGCTTTTGCAAAAAGCTCCCGGGAGCTTGTATATCCATTTTCGGATCTGATCAAGAGACA
GGATGAGGATCGTTTCGCATGATTGAACAAGATGGATTGCACGCAGGTTCTCCGGCCGCTTGGGTGGAGA
GGCTATTCGGCTATGACTGGGCACAACAGACAATCGGCTGCTCTGATGCCGCCGTGTTCCGGCTGTCAGC
GCAGGGGCGCCCGGTTCTTTTTGTCAAGACCGACCTGTCCGGTGCCCTGAATGAACTGCAGGACGAGGCA
GCGCGGCTATCGTGGCTGGCCACGACGGGCGTTCCTTGCGCAGCTGTGCTCGACGTTGTCACTGAAGCGG
GAAGGGACTGGCTGCTATTGGGCGAAGTGCCGGGGCAGGATCTCCTGTCATCTCACCTTGCTCCTGCCGA
GAAAGTATCCATCATGGCTGATGCAATGCGGCGGCTGCATACGCTTGATCCGGCTACCTGCCCATTCGAC
CACCAAGCGAAACATCGCATCGAGCGAGCACGTACTCGGATGGAAGCCGGTCTTGTCGATCAGGATGATC
TGGACGAAGAGCATCAGGGGCTCGCGCCAGCCGAACTGTTCGCCAGGCTCAAGGCGCGCATGCCCGACGG
CGAGGATCTCGTCGTGACCCATGGCGATGCCTGCTTGCCGAATATCATGGTGGAAAATGGCCGCTTTTCT
GGATTCATCGACTGTGGCCGGCTGGGTGTGGCGGACCGCTATCAGGACATAGCGTTGGCTACCCGTGATA
TTGCTGAAGAGCTTGGCGGCGAATGGGCTGACCGCTTCCTCGTGCTTTACGGTATCGCCGCTCCCGATTC
GCAGCGCATCGCCTTCTATCGCCTTCTTGACGAGTTCTTCTGAGCGGGACTCTGGGGTTCGAAATGACCG
ACCAAGCGACGCCCAACCTGCCATCACGAGATTTCGATTCCACCGCCGCCTTCTATGAAAGGTTGGGCTT
CGGAATCGTTTTCCGGGACGCCGGCTGGATGATCCTCCAGCGCGGGGATCTCATGCTGGAGTTCTTCGCC
CACCCCAACTTGTTTATTGCAGCTTATAATGGTTACAAATAAAGCAATAGCATCACAAATTTCACAAATA
AAGCATTTTTTTCACTGCATTCTAGTTGTGGTTTGTCCAAACTCATCAATGTATCTTATCATGTCTGTAT
ACCGTCGACCTCTAGCTAGAGCTTGGCGTAATCATGGTCATAGCTGTTTCCTGTGTGAAATTGTTATCCG
CTCACAATTCCACACAACATACGAGCCGGAAGCATAAAGTGTAAAGCCTGGGGTGCCTAATGAGTGAGCT
AACTCACATTAATTGCGTTGCGCTCACTGCCCGCTTTCCAGTCGGGAAACCTGTCGTGCCAGCTGCATTA
ATGAATCGGCCAACGCGCGGGGAGAGGCGGTTTGCGTATTGGGCGCTCTTCCGCTTCCTCGCTCACTGAC
TCGCTGCGCTCGGTCGTTCGGCTGCGGCGAGCGGTATCAGCTCACTCAAAGGCGGTAATACGGTTATCCA
CAGAATCAGGGGATAACGCAGGAAAGAACATGTGAGCAAAAGGCCAGCAAAAGGCCAGGAACCGTAAAAA
GGCCGCGTTGCTGGCGTTTTTCCATAGGCTCCGCCCCCCTGACGAGCATCACAAAAATCGACGCTCAAGT
CAGAGGTGGCGAAACCCGACAGGACTATAAAGATACCAGGCGTTTCCCCCTGGAAGCTCCCTCGTGCGCT
CTCCTGTTCCGACCCTGCCGCTTACCGGATACCTGTCCGCCTTTCTCCCTTCGGGAAGCGTGGCGCTTTC
TCATAGCTCACGCTGTAGGTATCTCAGTTCGGTGTAGGTCGTTCGCTCCAAGCTGGGCTGTGTGCACGAA
CCCCCCGTTCAGCCCGACCGCTGCGCCTTATCCGGTAACTATCGTCTTGAGTCCAACCCGGTAAGACACG
ACTTATCGCCACTGGCAGCAGCCACTGGTAACAGGATTAGCAGAGCGAGGTATGTAGGCGGTGCTACAGA
GTTCTTGAAGTGGTGGCCTAACTACGGCTACACTAGAAGAACAGTATTTGGTATCTGCGCTCTGCTGAAG
CCAGTTACCTTCGGAAAAAGAGTTGGTAGCTCTTGATCCGGCAAACAAACCACCGCTGGTAGCGGTGGTT
TTTTTGTTTGCAAGCAGCAGATTACGCGCAGAAAAAAAGGATCTCAAGAAGATCCTTTGATCTTTTCTAC
GGGGTCTGACGCTCAGTGGAACGAAAACTCACGTTAAGGGATTTTGGTCATGAGATTATCAAAAAGGATC
TTCACCTAGATCCTTTTAAATTAAAAATGAAGTTTTAAATCAATCTAAAGTATATATGAGTAAACTTGGT
CTGACAGTTACCAATGCTTAATCAGTGAGGCACCTATCTCAGCGATCTGTCTATTTCGTTCATCCATAGT
TGCCTGACTCCCCGTCGTGTAGATAACTACGATACGGGAGGGCTTACCATCTGGCCCCAGTGCTGCAATG
ATACCGCGAGACCCACGCTCACCGGCTCCAGATTTATCAGCAATAAACCAGCCAGCCGGAAGGGCCGAGC
GCAGAAGTGGTCCTGCAACTTTATCCGCCTCCATCCAGTCTATTAATTGTTGCCGGGAAGCTAGAGTAAG
TAGTTCGCCAGTTAATAGTTTGCGCAACGTTGTTGCCATTGCTACAGGCATCGTGGTGTCACGCTCGTCG
TTTGGTATGGCTTCATTCAGCTCCGGTTCCCAACGATCAAGGCGAGTTACATGATCCCCCATGTTGTGCA
AAAAAGCGGTTAGCTCCTTCGGTCCTCCGATCGTTGTCAGAAGTAAGTTGGCCGCAGTGTTATCACTCAT
GGTTATGGCAGCACTGCATAATTCTCTTACTGTCATGCCATCCGTAAGATGCTTTTCTGTGACTGGTGAG
TACTCAACCAAGTCATTCTGAGAATAGTGTATGCGGCGACCGAGTTGCTCTTGCCCGGCGTCAATACGGG
ATAATACCGCGCCACATAGCAGAACTTTAAAAGTGCTCATCATTGGAAAACGTTCTTCGGGGCGAAAACT
CTCAAGGATCTTACCGCTGTTGAGATCCAGTTCGATGTAACCCACTCGTGCACCCAACTGATCTTCAGCA
TCTTTTACTTTCACCAGCGTTTCTGGGTGAGCAAAAACAGGAAGGCAAAATGCCGCAAAAAAGGGAATAA
GGGCGACACGGAAATGTTGAATACTCATACTCTTCCTTTTTCAATATTATTGAAGCATTTATCAGGGTTA
TTGTCTCATGAGCGGATACATATTTGAATGTATTTAGAAAAATAAACAAATAGGGGTTCCGCGCACATTT
CCCCGAAAAGTGCCACCTGACGTCGACGGATCGGGAGATCTCCCGATCCCCTATGGTGCACTCTCAGTAC
AATCTGCTCTGATGCCGCATAGTTAAGCCAGTATCTGCTC
